>Addgene plasmid #41839 | pRP_LmCerulean | depositor full sequence | sequence record 56515 | pRP_LmCerulean sequence 7332 bps
GACGGATCGGGAGATCTCCCGATCCCCTATGGTGCACTCTCAGTACAATCTGCTCTGATGCCGCATAGTT
AAGCCAGTATCTGCTCCCTGCTTGTGTGTTGGAGGTCGCTGAGTAGTGCGCGAGCAAAATTTAAGCTACA
ACAAGGCAAGGCTTGACCGACAATTGCATGAAGAATCTGCTTAGGGTTAGGCGTTTTGCGCTGCTTCGCG
AGTTGACATTGATTATTGACTAGTTATTAATAGTAATCAATTACGGGGTCATTAGTTCATAGCCCATATA
TGGAGTTCCGCGTTACATAACTTACGGTAAATGGCCCGCCTGGCTGACCGCCCAACGACCCCCGCCCATT
GACGTCAATAATGACGTATGTTCCCATAGTAACGCCAATAGGGACTTTCCATTGACGTCAATGGGTGGAG
TATTTACGGTAAACTGCCCACTTGGCAGTACATCAAGTGTATCATATGCCAAGTACGCCCCCTATTGACG
TCAATGACGGTAAATGGCCCGCCTGGCATTATGCCCAGTACATGACCTTATGGGACTTTCCTACTTGGCA
GTACATCTACGTATTAGTCATCGCTATTACCATGGTGATGCGGTTTTGGCAGTACATCAATGGGCGTGGA
TAGCGGTTTGACTCACGGGGATTTCCAAGTCTCCACCCCATTGACGTCAATGGGAGTTTGTTTTGGCACC
AAAATCAACGGGACTTTCCAAAATGTCGTAACAACTCCGCCCCATTGACGCAAATGGGCGGTAGGCGTGT
ACGGTGGGAGGTCTATATAAGCAGAGCTCAATAAAAGAGCCCACAACCCCTCACTCGGCGCGCCAGTCTT
CCGATAGACTGCGTCGCCCGGGTACCCGTATTCCCAATAAAGCCTCTTGCTGTTTGCATCCGAATCGTGG
TCTCGCTGTTCCTTGGGAGGGTCTCCTCTGAGTGATTGACTACCCACGACGGGGGTCTTTCATTTGGGGG
CTCGTCCGGGATTTGGAGACCCCTGCCCAGGGACCACCGACCCACCACCGGGAGGTAAGCTGGCCAGCAA
CTTATCTGTGTCTGTCCGATTGTCTAGTGTCTATGTTTGATGTTATGCGCCTGCGTCTGTACTAGTTAGC
TAACTAGCTCTGTATCTGGCGGACCCGTGGTGGAACTGACGAGTTCTGAACACCCGGCCGCAACCCTGGG
AGACGTCCCAGGGACTTTGGGGGCCGTTTTTGTGGCCCGACCTGAGGAAGGGAGTCGATGTGGAATCCGA
CCCCGTCAGGATATGTGGTTCTGGTAGGAGACGAGAACCTAAAACAGTTCCCGCCTCCGTCTGAATTTTT
GCTTTCGGTTTGGAACCGAAGCCGCGCGTCTTGTCTGCTGCAGCGCTGCAGCATCGTTCTGTGTTGTCTC
TGTCTGACTGTGTTTCTGTATTTGTCTGAAAATTAGGGCCAGACTGTTACCACTCCCTTAAGTTTGACCT
TAGGTCACTGGAAAGATGTCGAGCGGATCGCTCACAACCAGTCGGTAGATGTCAAGAAGAGACGTTGGGT
TACCTTCTGCTCTGCAGAATGGCCAACCTTTAACGTCGGATGGCCGCGAGACGGCACCTTTAACCGAGAC
CTCATCACCCAGGTTAAGATCAAGGTCTTTTCACCTGGCCCGCATGGACACCCAGACCAGGTCCCCTACA
TCGTGACCTGGGAAGCCTTGGCTTTTGACCCCCCTCCCTGGGTCAAGCCCTTTGTACACCCTAAGCCTCC
GCCTCCTCTTCCTCCATCCGCCCCGTCTCTCCCCCTTGAACCTCCTCGTTCGACCCCGCCTCGATCCTCC
CTTTATCCAGCCCTCACTCCTTCTCTAGGCGCCTCCGGTATGACCGAGTACAAGCCCACGGTGCGCCTCG
CCACCCGCGACGACGTCCCCAGGGCCGTACGCACCCTCGCCGCCGCGTTCGCCGACTACCCCGCCACGCG
CCACACCGTCGATCCGGACCGCCACATCGAGCGGGTCACCGAGCTGCAAGAACTCTTCCTCACGCGCGTC
GGGCTCGACATCGGCAAGGTGTGGGTCGCGGACGACGGCGCCGCGGTGGCGGTCTGGACCACGCCGGAGA
GCGTCGAAGCGGGGGCGGTGTTCGCCGAGATCGGCCCGCGCATGGCCGAGTTGAGCGGTTCCCGGCTGGC
CGCGCAGCAACAGATGGAAGGCCTCCTGGCGCCGCACCGGCCCAAGGAGCCCGCGTGGTTCCTGGCCACC
GTCGGCGTCTCGCCCGACCACCAGGGCAAGGGTCTGGGCAGCGCCGTCGTGCTCCCCGGAGTGGAGGCGG
CCGAGCGCGCCGGGGTGCCCGCCTTCCTGGAGACCTCCGCGCCCCGCAACCTCCCCTTCTACGAGCGGCT
CGGCTTCACCGTCACCGCCGACGTCGAGGTGCCCGAAGGACCGCGCACCTGGTGCATGACCCGCAAGCCC
GGTGCCTGAGGATCGATCCGGCCATTAGCCATATTATTCATTGGTTATATAGCATAAATCAATATTGGCT
ATTGGCCATTGCATACGTTGTATCCATATCATAATATGTACATTTATATTGGCTCATGTCCAACATTACC
GCCATGTTGACATTGATTATTGACTAGTTATTAATAGTAATCAATTACGGGGTCATTAGTTCATAGCCCA
TATATGGAGTTCCGCGTTACATAACTTACGGTAAATGGCCCGCCTGGCTGACCGCCCAACGACCCCCGCC
CATTGACGTCAATAATGACGTATGTTCCCATAGTAACGCCAATAGGGACTTTCCATTGACGTCAATGGGT
GGAGTATTTACGGTAAACTGCCCACTTGGCAGTACATCAAGTGTATCATATGCCAAGTACGCCCCCTATT
GACGTCAATGACGGTAAATGGCCCGCCTGGCATTATGCCCAGTACATGACCTTATGGGACTTTCCTACTT
GGCAGTACATCTACGTATTAGTCATCGCTATTACCATGGTGATGCGGTTTTGGCAGTACATCAATGGGCG
TGGATAGCGGTTTGACTCACGGGGATTTCCAAGTCTCCACCCCATTGACGTCAATGGGAGTTTGTTTTGG
CACCAAAATCAACGGGACTTTCCAAAATGTCGTAACAACTCCGCCCCATTGACGCAAATGGGCGGTAGGC
GTGTACGGTGGGAGGTCTATATAAGCAGAGCTCGTTTAGTGAACCGTCAGATCGCCTGGAGACGCCATCC
ACGCTGTTTTGACCTCCATAGAAGACACCGGGACCGATCCAGCCTCCGCGGCCCCAAGCTTCCGCGTACG
CCCGAATTCCAGGATCCGGGCCGCTCGAGAGTACAGTACCAAGGGCTCGTGACCCTCCAGTCGCTACCAT
CGAGATGGTGAGCAAGGGCGAGGAGCTGTTCACCGGGGTGGTGCCCATCCTGGTCGAGCTGGACGGCGAC
GTAAACGGCCACAGGTTCAGCGTGTCCGGCGAGGGCGAGGGCGATGCCACCTACGGCAAGCTGACCCTGA
AGTTCATCTGCACCACCGGCAAGCTGCCCGTGCCCTGGCCCACCCTCGTGACCACCCTGACCTGGGGCGT
GCAGTGCTTCGCCCGCTACCCCGACCACATGAAGCAGCACGACTTCTTCAAGTCCGCCATGCCCGAAGGC
TACGTCCAGGAGCGTACCATCTTCTTCAAGGACGACGGCAACTACAAGACCCGCGCCGAGGTGAAGTTCG
AGGGCGACACCCTGGTGAACCGCATCGAGCTGAAGGGCATCGACTTCAAGGAGGACGGCAACATCCTGGG
GCACAAGCTGGAGTACAACGACATCAGCGACAACGTCTATATCACCGCCGACAAGCAGAAGAACGGCATC
AAGGCCCACTTCAAGATCCGCCACAACATCGAGGACGGCAGCGTGCAGCTCGCCGACCACTACCAGCAGA
ACACCCCCATCGGCGACGGCCCCGTGCTGCTGCCCGACAACCACTACCTGAGCACCCAGTCCAAGCTGAG
CAAAGACCCCAACGAGAAGCGCGATCACATGGTCCTGCTGGAGTTCGTGACCGCCGCCGGGATCACTCTC
GGCATGGACGAGCTGTACAAGTAAGCGGCCGCATCGATAAAATAAAAGATTTTATTTAGTCTCCAGAAAA
AGGGGGGAATGAAAGACCCCACCTGTAGGTTTGGCAAGCTAGCTTAAGTAACGCCATTTTGCAAGGCATG
GAAAAATACATAACTGAGAATAGAGAAGTTCAGATCAAGGTCAGGAACAGATGGAACAGCTGAATATGGG
CCAAACAGGATATCTGTGGTAAGCAGTTCCTGCCCCGGCTCAGGGCCAAGAACAGATGGAACAGCTGAAT
ATGGGCCAAACAGGATATCTGTGGTAAGCAGTTCCTGCCCCGGCTCAGGGCCAAGAACAGATGGTCCCCA
GATGCGGTCCAGCCCTCAGCAGTTTCTAGAGAACCATCAGATGTTTCCAGGGTGCCCCAAGGACCTGAAA
TGACCCTGTGCCTTATTTGAACTAACCAATCAGTTCGCTTCTCGCTTCTGTTCGCGCGCTTCTGCTCCCC
GAGCTCAATAAAAGAGCCCACAACCCCTCACTCGGGGCGCCAGTCCTCCGATTGACTGAGTCGCCCGGGT
ACCCGTGTATCCAATAAACCCTCTTGCAGTTGCATCCGACTTGTGGTCTCGCTGTTCCTTGGGAGGGTCT
CCTCTGAGTGATTGACTACCCGTCAGCGGGGGTCTTTCATTTGGGGGCTCGTCCGGGATCGGGAGACCCC
TGCCCAGGGACCACCGACCCACCACCGGGAGGTAAGCTGGGAACTAATTCTGTGGAATGTGTGTCAGTTA
GGGTGTGGAAAGTCCCCAGGCTCCCCAGCAGGCAGAAGTATGCAAAGCATGCATCTCAATTAGTCAGCAA
CCAGGTGTGGAAAGTCCCCAGGCTCCCCAGCAGGCAGAAGTATGCAAAGCATGCATCTCAATTAGTCAGC
AACCATAGTCCCGCCCCTAACTCCGCCCATCCCGCCCCTAACTCCGCCCAGTTCCGCCCATTCTCCGCCC
CATGGCTGACTAATTTTTTTTATTTATGCAGAGGCCGAGGCCGCCTCTGCCTCTGAGCTATTCCAGAAGT
AGTGAGGAGGCTTTTTTGGAGGCCTAGTACCGTCGACCTCTAGCTAGAGCTTGGCGTAATCATGGTCATA
GCTGTTTCCTGTGTGAAATTGTTATCCGCTCACAATTCCACACAACATACGAGCCGGAAGCATAAAGTGT
AAAGCCTGGGGTGCCTAATGAGTGAGCTAACTCACATTAATTGCGTTGCGCTCACTGCCCGCTTTCCAGT
CGGGAAACCTGTCGTGCCAGCTGCATTAATGAATCGGCCAACGCGCGGGGAGAGGCGGTTTGCGTATTGG
GCGCTCTTCCGCTTCCTCGCTCACTGACTCGCTGCGCTCGGTCGTTCGGCTGCGGCGAGCGGTATCAGCT
CACTCAAAGGCGGTAATACGGTTATCCACAGAATCAGGGGATAACGCAGGAAAGAACATGTGAGCAAAAG
GCCAGCAAAAGGCCAGGAACCGTAAAAAGGCCGCGTTGCTGGCGTTTTTCCATAGGCTCCGCCCCCCTGA
CGAGCATCACAAAAATCGACGCTCAAGTCAGAGGTGGCGAAACCCGACAGGACTATAAAGATACCAGGCG
TTTCCCCCTGGAAGCTCCCTCGTGCGCTCTCCTGTTCCGACCCTGCCGCTTACCGGATACCTGTCCGCCT
TTCTCCCTTCGGGAAGCGTGGCGCTTTCTCAATGCTCACGCTGTAGGTATCTCAGTTCGGTGTAGGTCGT
TCGCTCCAAGCTGGGCTGTGTGCACGAACCCCCCGTTCAGCCCGACCGCTGCGCCTTATCCGGTAACTAT
CGTCTTGAGTCCAACCCGGTAAGACACGACTTATCGCCACTGGCAGCAGCCACTGGTAACAGGATTAGCA
GAGCGAGGTATGTAGGCGGTGCTACAGAGTTCTTGAAGTGGTGGCCTAACTACGGCTACACTAGAAGGAC
AGTATTTGGTATCTGCGCTCTGCTGAAGCCAGTTACCTTCGGAAAAAGAGTTGGTAGCTCTTGATCCGGC
AAACAAACCACCGCTGGTAGCGGTGGTTTTTTTGTTTGCAAGCAGCAGATTACGCGCAGAAAAAAAGGAT
CTCAAGAAGATCCTTTGATCTTTTCTACGGGGTCTGACGCTCAGTGGAACGAAAACTCACGTTAAGGGAT
TTTGGTCATGAGATTATCAAAAAGGATCTTCACCTAGATCCTTTTAAATTAAAAATGAAGTTTTAAATCA
ATCTAAAGTATATATGAGTAAACTTGGTCTGACAGTTACCAATGCTTAATCAGTGAGGCACCTATCTCAG
CGATCTGTCTATTTCGTTCATCCATAGTTGCCTGACTCCCCGTCGTGTAGATAACTACGATACGGGAGGG
CTTACCATCTGGCCCCAGTGCTGCAATGATACCGCGAGACCCACGCTCACCGGCTCCAGATTTATCAGCA
ATAAACCAGCCAGCCGGAAGGGCCGAGCGCAGAAGTGGTCCTGCAACTTTATCCGCCTCCATCCAGTCTA
TTAATTGTTGCCGGGAAGCTAGAGTAAGTAGTTCGCCAGTTAATAGTTTGCGCAACGTTGTTGCCATTGC
TACAGGCATCGTGGTGTCACGCTCGTCGTTTGGTATGGCTTCATTCAGCTCCGGTTCCCAACGATCAAGG
CGAGTTACATGATCCCCCATGTTGTGCAAAAAAGCGGTTAGCTCCTTCGGTCCTCCGATCGTTGTCAGAA
GTAAGTTGGCCGCAGTGTTATCACTCATGGTTATGGCAGCACTGCATAATTCTCTTACTGTCATGCCATC
CGTAAGATGCTTTTCTGTGACTGGTGAGTACTCAACCAAGTCATTCTGAGAATAGTGTATGCGGCGACCG
AGTTGCTCTTGCCCGGCGTCAATACGGGATAATACCGCGCCACATAGCAGAACTTTAAAAGTGCTCATCA
TTGGAAAACGTTCTTCGGGGCGAAAACTCTCAAGGATCTTACCGCTGTTGAGATCCAGTTCGATGTAACC
CACTCGTGCACCCAACTGATCTTCAGCATCTTTTACTTTCACCAGCGTTTCTGGGTGAGCAAAAACAGGA
AGGCAAAATGCCGCAAAAAAGGGAATAAGGGCGACACGGAAATGTTGAATACTCATACTCTTCCTTTTTC
AATATTATTGAAGCATTTATCAGGGTTATTGTCTCATGAGCGGATACATATTTGAATGTATTTAGAAAAA
TAAACAAATAGGGGTTCCGCGCACATTTCCCCGAAAAGTGCCACCTGACGTC
Features (pLannotate 1.2.2; 19 found; start..end, strand, type, name):
     28..80      -  misc_feature   bom (fragment): basis of mobility region from pBR322
    215..594     +  enhancer       CMV enhancer: human cytomegalovirus immediate early enhancer
    595..798     +  promoter       CMV promoter: human cytomegalovirus (CMV) immediate early promoter
    799..974     +  LTR            5' LTR (truncated): truncated long terminal repeat from Moloney murine sarcoma virus
   1096..1370    +  misc_feature   MESV Ψ (fragment): packaging signal of murine embryonic stem cell virus
   1437..1853    +  CDS            gag (truncated): truncated Moloney murine leukemia virus (MMLV) gag gene lacking the start codon
   1860..2459    +  CDS            PuroR: puromycin N-acetyltransferase; pac from Streptomyces alboniger; confers resistance to puromycin
   2599..2978    +  enhancer       CMV enhancer: human cytomegalovirus immediate early enhancer
   2979..3182    +  promoter       CMV promoter: human cytomegalovirus (CMV) immediate early promoter
   3365..4084    +  CDS            mseCFP: monomeric super enhanced variant of CFP (Matsuda et al., 2008) mammalian codon-optimized
   4138..4731    +  LTR            LTR: long terminal repeat from Moloney murine leukemia virus
   4819..5137    +  promoter       SV40 promoter: SV40 enhancer and early promoter
   5199..5215    -  protein_bind   lac operator: The lac repressor binds to the lac operator to inhibit transcription in E. coli. This inhibition can be relieved by adding lactose or isopropyl-β-D-thiogalactopyranoside (IPTG). lac repressor encoded by lacI
   5223..5253    -  promoter       lac promoter: promoter for the E. coli lac operon
   5268..5289    -  protein_bind   CAP binding site: CAP binding activates transcription in the presence of cAMP. E. coli catabolite activator protein
   5302..5394    -  CDS            lacI (fragment): lac repressor; lacI; The lac repressor binds to the lac operator to inhibit transcription in E. coli. This inhibition can be relieved by adding lactose or isopropyl-β-D-thiogalactopyranoside (IPTG).
   5577..6165    -  rep_origin     ori: high-copy-number ColE1/pMB1/pBR322/pUC origin of replication
   6336..7196    -  CDS            AmpR: β-lactamase; bla; confers resistance to ampicillin, carbenicillin, and related antibiotics
   7197..7301    -  promoter       AmpR promoter: bla
