[The description below was written by a language model from this plasmid's Addgene catalogue record and pLannotate feature annotations shown in this document.]
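Description:
pRP_LmCerulean is an empty-backbone gammaretroviral expression vector built on pRP. It is designed for making C-terminal fusions of a gene of interest to monomeric Cerulean, a cyan fluorescent protein. The record describes a linker-mCerulean fragment that was PCR-amplified and placed between the XhoI and NotI sites of pRP. No gene is present upstream of the tag, so the user supplies the coding sequence. In bacteria the plasmid replicates from a high-copy ColE1/pUC-type origin and is selected with ampicillin through the bla gene. Remnants of lac regulatory sequences, a pBR322 bom fragment and an SV40 promoter are also annotated in the backbone.

The viral cassette begins with a CMV enhancer/promoter fused to a truncated 5' LTR, a hybrid arrangement that drives high-level transcription of the viral genome in packaging cells. This is followed by a packaging signal (Ψ) and a truncated gag region lacking its start codon, which aid encapsidation. The puromycin N-acetyltransferase gene comes next and is presumably expressed from the LTR-driven transcript, allowing selection of transduced cells. A second, internal CMV enhancer/promoter then drives the fluorescent protein reading frame, which the automated annotation labels as the closely related CFP variant mseCFP. The cassette is closed by a Moloney murine leukemia virus 3' LTR.

The catalogue lists the backbone as 7,911 bp, whereas the deposited sequence is 7,332 nt; the record does not explain the difference. The associated publication concerns ASC speck formation as a readout of inflammasome activation. This suggests the vector is used to generate stable cell lines expressing fluorescently tagged proteins for imaging.
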