Addgene plasmid #41839: pRP_LmCerulean
Purpose: (Empty Backbone)
Depositing lab: Eicke Latz. Depositing organization: Rheinische Friedrich-Wilhelms-Universität Bonn. Publication: ASC speck formation as a readout for inflammasome activation. Stutz A, Horvath GL, Monks BG, Latz E. Methods Mol Biol. 2013;1040:91-101. doi: 10.1007/978-1-62703-523-1_8. PubMed 23852599.
Backbone
  Vector backbone: pRP
  Backbone size (bp): 7911
  Modifications to backbone: Linker-monomeric Cerulean (L-mCerulean) was PCRed and cut with Xho I & Not I. This was cloned into pRP cut with Xho I & Not I.
  Vector type: Mammalian Expression, Retroviral
  Promoter: CMV
  Selectable markers: Puromycin
  Tag / fusion protein: mCerulean (C terminal on insert)
Growth in bacteria
  Bacterial resistance: Ampicillin, 100 μg/mL
  Growth temperature: 37°C
  Growth strain: Stbl3
  Copy number: High Copy
Gene/Insert
  Cloning method: Restriction Enzyme
  Sequencing primers: 5′ AAGCAGAGCTCGTTTAGTGAA
Terms and licenses: Academic/Nonprofit Terms; Industry Terms: Not Available to Industry
How to cite: pRP_LmCerulean was a gift from Eicke Latz (Addgene plasmid # 41839 ; http://n2t.net/addgene:41839 ; RRID:Addgene_41839)
