>Addgene plasmid #41839 | pRP_LmCerulean | addgene partial sequence | sequence record 119468 | pLXSN5 5'-CCCTTGAACCTCCTCGTTCGACC-3'
TCCTCCCTTTATCCAGCCCTCACTCCTTCTCTAGGCGCCTCCGGTATGACCGAGTACAAGCCCACGGTGC
GCCTCGCCACCCGCGACGACGTCCCCAGGGCCGTACGCACCCTCGCCGCCGCGTTCGCCGACTACCCCGC
CACGCGCCACACCGTCGATCCGGACCGCCACATCGAGCGGGTCACCGAGCTGCAAGAACTCTTCCTCACG
CGCGTCGGGCTCGACATCGGCAAGGTGTGGGTCGCGGACGACGGCGCCGCGGTGGCGGTCTGGACCACGC
CGGAGAGCGTCGAAGCGGGGGCGGTGTTCGCCGAGATCGGCCCGCGCATGGCCGAGTTGAGCGGTTCCCG
GCTGGCCGCGCAGCAACAGATGGAAGGCCTCCTGGCGCCGCACCGGCCCAAGGAGCCCGCGTGGTTCCTG
GCCACCGTCGGCGTCTCGCCCGACCACCAGGGCAAGGGTCTGGGCAGCGCCGTCGTGCTCCCCGGAGTGG
AGGCGGCCGAGCGCGCCGGGGTGCCCGCCTTCCTGGAGACCTCCGCGCCCCGCAACCTCCCCTTCTACGA
GCGGCTCGGCTTCACCGTCACCGCCGACGTCGAGGTGCCCGAAGGACCGCGCACCTGGTGCATGACCCGC
AAGCCCGGTGCCTGAGGATCGATCCGGCCATTA
