>Addgene plasmid #41839 | pRP_LmCerulean | addgene partial sequence | sequence record 119469 | LNCX 5'-AGCTCGTTTAGTGAACCGTCAGATC-3'
TCCATAGAAGACACCGGGACCGATCCAGCCTCCGCGGCCCCAAGCTTCCGCGTACGCCCGAATTCCAGGA
TCCGGGCCGCTCGAGAGTACAGTACCAAGGGCTCGTGACCCTCCAGTCGCTACCATCGAGATGGTGAGCA
AGGGCGAGGAGCTGTTCACCGGGGTGGTGCCCATCCTGGTCGAGCTGGACGGCGACGTAAACGGCCACAG
GTTCAGCGTGTCCGGCGAGGGCGAGGGCGATGCCACCTACGGCAAGCTGACCCTGAAGTTCATCTGCACC
ACCGG
