>Addgene plasmid #41839 | pRP_LmCerulean | addgene partial sequence | sequence record 120370 | pMX-L3205 5'-CCCTTTTTCTGGAGACTAAATAAA-3'
GCGGCCGCTTACTTGTACAGCTCGTCCATGCCGAGAGTGATCCCGGCGGCGGTCACGAACTCCAGCAGGA
CCATGTGATCGCGCTTCTCGTTGGGGTCTTTGCTC
