>Addgene plasmid #41839 | pRP_LmCerulean | addgene partial sequence | sequence record 120401 | Futet-F 5'-CTCCATAGAAGACACCGGGA-3'
CCTCCGCGGCCCCAAGCTTCCGCGTACGCCCGAATTCCAGGATCCGGGCCGCTCGAGAGTACAGTACCAA
GGGCTCGTGACCCTCCAGTCGCTACCATCGAGATGGTGAGCAAGGGCGAGGAGCTGTTCACCGGGGTGGT
GCCCATCCTGGTCGAGCTGGACGGCGACGTAAACGGCCACAGGTTCAGCGTGTCCGGCGAGGGCGAGGGC
GATGCCACCTACGGCAAGCTGACCCTGAAGTTCATCTGCACCACCGGCAAGCTGCCCGTGCCCTGGCCCA
CCCTCGTGACCACCCTGACCTGGGGCGTGCAGTGCTTCGCCCGCTACCCCGACCACATGAAGCAGCACGA
CTTCTTCAAGTCCGCCATGCCCGAAGGCTACGTCCAGGAGCGTACCATCTTCTTCAAGGACGACGGCAAC
TACAAGACCCGCGCCGAGGTGAAGTTCGAGGGCGACACCCTGGTGAACCGCATCGAGCTGAAGGGCATCG
ACTTCAAGGAGGACGGCAACATCCTGGGGCACAAGCTGGAGTACAACGACATCAGCGACAACGTCTATAT
CACCGCCGACAAGCAGAAGAACGGCATCAAGGCCCACTTCAAGATCCGCCACAACATCGAGGACGGCAGC
GTGCAGCTCGCCGACCACTACCAGCAGAACACCCCCATCGGCGACGGCCCCGTGCTGCTGCCCGACAACC
ACTACCTGAGCACCCAGTCCAAGCTGAGCAAAGACCCCAACGAGAAGCGCGATCACATGGTCCTGCTGGA
GTTCGTGACCGCCGCCGGGATCACTCTCGGCATGGACGAGCTGTACAAGTAAGCGGCCGCATCGATAAAA
TAAAAGATTTTATTTAGTCTCCAGAAAAAGGGGGGAATGAAAGACCCCACCTGTAGGTTTGGCAAGCTAG
CTTAAGTAACGCCATTTTGCAAGGCATGGAAAAATACATAACTGAGAATAGAGAAGTTCAGATCAAGGTC
AGGAACAGATGGAACAGCTGAATATGGGCCAAACAGGATATCTGTGGTAAGCAGTTCCTGCCCCGGCTCA
GGGCCAAGAACAGATGGAACAGCTGAATATGGGCCAAACAGGATATCTGTGGTAAGCAGTTCCTGCCC
